>Addgene plasmid #162910 | C234-E06: attB2r-FLAG-attB3 | addgene full sequence | sequence record 330514 | Addgene NGS Result
TTAACGCTAGCATGGATGTTTTCCCAGTCACGACGTTGTAAAACGACGGCCAGTCTTAAAATTCGAGCTC
GGTCCGATATCCTTAAGCTCGGGCCCTGCAGCTCTAGAGCTCGAATTCTACAGGTCACTAATACCATCTA
AGTAGTTGGTTCATAGTGACTGCATATGTTGTGTTTTACAGTATTATGTAGTCTGTTTTTTATGCAAAAT
CTAATTTAATATATTGATATTTATATCATTTTACGTTTCTCGTTCAACTTTCTTGTACAAAGTGGGCGGC
GATTATAAGGACGATGACGACAAGTAATAACACTGGATATACCACCGTTGATATATCCCAATGGCATCGT
AAAGAACATTTTGAGGCATTTCAGTCAGTTGCTCAATGTACCTATAACCAGACCGTTCAGCTGGATATTA
CGGCCTTTTTAAAGACCGTAAAGAAAAATAAGCACAAGTTTTATCCGGCCTTTATTCACATTCTTGCCCG
CCTGTAATCAACTTTATTATACAAAGTTGGCATTATAAAAAAGCATTGCTTATCAATTTGTTGCAACGAA
CAGGTCACTATCAGTCAAAATAAAATCATTATTTGGAGCTCCATGGTAGCGTTAACGCGGCCGCGATATC
GGTACCCGGGGATCCTCTAGACCAGCCAGGACAGAAATGCCTCGACTTCGCTGCTACCCAAGGTTGCCGG
GTGACGCACACCGTGGAAACGGATGAAGGCACGAACCCAGTGGACATAAGCCTGTTCGGTTCGTAAGCTG
TAATGCAAGTAGCGTATGCGCTCACGCAACTGGTCCAGAACCTTGACCGAACGCAGCGGTGGTAACGGCG
CAGTGGCGGTTTTCATGGCTTGTTATGACTGTTTTTTTGGGGTACAGTCTATGCCTCGGGCATCCAAGCA
GCAAGCGCGTTACGCCGTGGGTCGATGTTTGATGTTATGGAGCAGCAACGATGTTACGCAGCAGGGCAGT
CGCCCTAAAACAAAGTTAAACATTATGAGGGAAGCGGTGATCGCCGAAGTATCGACTCAACTATCAGAGG
TAGTTGGCGTCATCGAGCGCCATCTCGAACCGACGTTGCTGGCCGTACATTTGTACGGCTCCGCAGTGGA
TGGCGGCCTGAAGCCACACAGTGATATTGATTTGCTGGTTACGGTGACCGTAAGGCTTGATGAAACAACG
CGGCGAGCTTTGATCAACGACCTTTTGGAAACTTCGGCTTCCCCTGGAGAGAGCGAGATTCTCCGCGCTG
TAGAAGTCACCATTGTTGTGCACGACGACATCATTCCGTGGCGTTATCCAGCTAAGCGCGAACTGCAATT
TGGAGAATGGCAGCGCAATGACATTCTTGCAGGTATCTTCGAGCCAGCCACGATCGACATTGATCTGGCT
ATCTTGCTGACAAAAGCAAGAGAACATAGCGTTGCCTTGGTAGGTCCAGCGGCGGAGGAACTCTTTGATC
CGGTTCCTGAACAGGATCTATTTGAGGCGCTAAATGAAACCTTAACGCTATGGAACTCGCCGCCCGACTG
GGCTGGCGATGAGCGAAATGTAGTGCTTACGTTGTCCCGCATTTGGTACAGCGCAGTAACCGGCAAAATC
GCGCCGAAGGATGTCGCTGCCGACTGGGCAATGGAGCGCCTGCCGGCCCAGTATCAGCCCGTCATACTTG
AAGCTAGACAGGCTTATCTTGGACAAGAAGAAGATCGCTTGGCCTCGCGCGCAGATCAGTTGGAAGAATT
TGTCCACTACGTGAAAGGCGAGATCACCAAGGTAGTCGGCAAATAACCCTCGAGCCACCCATGACCAAAA
TCCCTTAACGTGAGTTACGCGTCGTTCCACTGAGCGTCAGACCCCGTAGAAAAGATCAAAGGATCTTCTT
GAGATCCTTTTTTTCTGCGCGTAATCTGCTGCTTGCAAACAAAAAAACCACCGCTACCAGCGGTGGTTTG
TTTGCCGGATCAAGAGCTACCAACTCTTTTTCCGAAGGTAACTGGCTTCAGCAGAGCGCAGATACCAAAT
ACTGTTCTTCTAGTGTAGCCGTAGTTAGGCCACCACTTCAAGAACTCTGTAGCACCGCCTACATACCTCG
CTCTGCTAATCCTGTTACCAGTGGCTGCTGCCAGTGGCGATAAGTCGTGTCTTACCGGGTTGGACTCAAG
ACGATAGTTACCGGATAAGGCGCAGCGGTCGGGCTGAACGGGGGGTTCGTGCACACAGCCCAGCTTGGAG
CGAACGACCTACACCGAACTGAGATACCTACAGCGTGAGCTATGAGAAAGCGCCACGCTTCCCGAAGGGA
GAAAGGCGGACAGGTATCCGGTAAGCGGCAGGGTCGGAACAGGAGAGCGCACGAGGGAGCTTCCAGGGGG
AAACGCCTGGTATCTTTATAGTCCTGTCGGGTTTCGCCACCTCTGACTTGAGCGTCGATTTTTGTGATGC
TCGTCAGGGGGGCGGAGCCTATGGAAAAACGCCAGCAACGCGGCCTTTTTACGGTTCCTGGCCTTTTGCT
GGCCTTTTGCTCACATGTTCTTTCCTGCGTTATCCCCTGATTCTGTGGATAACCGTATTACCGCCTTTGA
GTGAGCTGATACCGCTCGCCGCAGCCGAACGACCGAGCGCAGCGAGTCAGTGAGCGAGGAAGCGGAAGAG
CGCCCAATACGCAAACCGCCTCTCCCCGCGCGTTGGCCGATTCATTAATGCAGCTGGCACGACAGGTTTC
CCGACTGGAAAGCGGGCAGTGAGCGCAACGCAATTAATACGCGTACCGCTAGCCAGGAAGAGTTTGTAGA
AACGCAAAAAGGCCATCCGTCAGGATGGCCTTCTGCTTAGTTTGATGCCTGGCAGTTTATGGCGGGCGTC
CTGCCCGCCACCCTCCGGGCCGTTGCTTCACAACGTTCAAATCCGCTCCCGGCGGATTTGTCCTACTCAG
GAGAGCGTTCACCGACAAACAACAGATAAAACGAAAGGCCCAGTCTTCCGACTGAGCCTTTCGTTTTATT
TGATGCCTGGCAGTTCCCTACTCTCGCG
Features (pLannotate 1.2.2; 14 found; start..end, strand, type, name):
     18..54      -  CDS            lacZα (fragment): LacZα fragment of β-galactosidase; lacZ fragment
    152..275     -  protein_bind   attR2: mutant version of attR; recombination site for the Gateway® LR reaction LR Clonase™
    284..304     +  CDS            3xFLAG (fragment): three tandem FLAG® epitope tags
    311..494     +  CDS            CmR (fragment): chloramphenicol acetyltransferase; cat; confers resistance to chloramphenicol
    499..519     -  protein_bind   attB3: mutant version of attB; core recombination site for the Gateway® BP reaction BP Clonase™
    510..595     -  protein_bind   attL1 (fragment): mutant version of attL; recombination site for the Gateway® LR reaction LR Clonase™
    629..651     +  misc_feature   MCS (fragment): pUC18/19 multiple cloning site
    743..766     +  promoter       Pc promoter (fragment): intI1 (promoter lies within the coding sequence); class 1 integron promoter
    942..998     +  CDS            GmR (fragment): gentamycin acetyltransferase; aacC1; confers resistance to gentamycin
   1005..1796    +  CDS            SmR: aminoglycoside adenylyltransferase (Murphy, 1985); aadA; confers resistance to spectinomycin and streptomycin
   1889..2477    +  rep_origin     ori: high-copy-number ColE1/pMB1/pBR322/pUC origin of replication
   2660..2752    +  CDS            lacI (fragment): lac repressor; lacI; The lac repressor binds to the lac operator to inhibit transcription in E. coli. This inhibition can be relieved by adding lactose or isopropyl-β-D-thiogalactopyranoside (IPTG).
   2807..2834    -  terminator     rrnB T2 terminator: transcription terminator T2 from the E. coli rrnB gene
   2966..3009    +  terminator     rrnB T1 terminator: Escherichia coli rrnB; transcription terminator T1 from the E. coli rrnB gene
