[The description below was written by a language model from this plasmid's Addgene catalogue record and pLannotate feature annotations shown in this document.]
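Description:
C234-E06: attB2r-FLAG-attB3 is a small (about 3.0 kb) Gateway entry clone built on the pDonr234 donor backbone and intended as a modular part for multisite recombinational cloning in E. coli. It replicates from a high-copy ColE1/pUC-type origin and is selected with spectinomycin through the aadA (SmR) aminoglycoside adenylyltransferase gene. rrnB T1 and T2 transcription terminators sit upstream of the recombination cassette, where they typically insulate the insert from read-through transcription originating in the backbone.

The payload is a synthetic FLAG epitope tag. The name describes the attB2r and attB3 sites carried by the fragment that was recombined into the donor vector. In the resulting entry clone, the automated annotation shows an attR2 site on one side of the tag and an attL-type site overlapping an attB3 core on the other, which is consistent with an R2–L3 style entry clone. The short match to 3xFLAG covers only about one epitope's worth of sequence, in line with a single FLAG tag. In a multisite LR reaction, this element is joined downstream of a gene-of-interest entry clone ending in a compatible att2 site, producing an in-frame C-terminal FLAG fusion in the chosen destination vector. The entry clone itself has no annotated promoter driving the tag, so expression signals come from the destination vector or other assembled modules.

Several other annotated items are short fragments (lacZα, CmR, GmR, lacI, an integron Pc promoter and an MCS piece). These are probably backbone remnants or partial similarity hits rather than functional elements. The plasmid is one component of a combinatorial toolkit for assembling libraries of tagged expression clones by site-specific recombination.
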