Addgene plasmid #162910: C234-E06: attB2r-FLAG-attB3
Purpose: Gateway attB2r/attB3 entry clone for construction of C-terminal FLAG epitope tagged fusion proteins
Depositing lab: Dominic Esposito. Depositing organization: National Cancer Institute (NCI). Publication: Combinatorial assembly of clone libraries using site-specific recombination. Wall VE, Garvey LA, Mehalko JL, Procter LV, Esposito D. Methods Mol Biol. 2014;1116:193-208. doi: 10.1007/978-1-62703-764-8_14. PubMed 24395366.
Backbone
  Vector backbone: pDonr234
  Vector type: Synthetic Biology
Growth in bacteria
  Bacterial resistance: Spectinomycin, 50 μg/mL
  Growth temperature: 37°C
  Growth strain: DH5alpha
  Copy number: High Copy
Gene/Insert
  Gene/Insert name: FLAG epitope tag
  Species: Synthetic
  Cloning method: Gateway Cloning
Terms and licenses: Academic/Nonprofit Terms; Industry Terms: Not Available to Industry
How to cite: C234-E06: attB2r-FLAG-attB3 was a gift from Dominic Esposito (Addgene plasmid # 162910 ; http://n2t.net/addgene:162910 ; RRID:Addgene_162910)
